Addgene plasmid #236399: pMXs-8XHis-mCherry-Omp25
Purpose: Elutable MitoTag-AP system
Depositing lab: Jared Rutter. Depositing organization: University of Utah. Publication: A dual-purification system to isolate mitochondrial subpopulations. Cunningham CN, Van Vranken JG, Larios J, Heyden K, Gygi SP, Rutter J. J Cell Sci. 2025 Mar 13:jcs.263693. doi: 10.1242/jcs.263693. PubMed 40079232.
Backbone
  Vector backbone: pMXs rtv-016
  Backbone manufacturer: Cell BioLabs
  Vector type: Mammalian Expression, Retroviral
  Selectable markers: Blasticidin
Growth in bacteria
  Bacterial resistance: Ampicillin, 100 μg/mL
  Growth temperature: 30°C
  Growth strain: NEB Stable
  Copy number: Unknown
Gene/Insert
  Gene/Insert name: 8XHis-mCherry-Omp25 (alt name: Omp25)
  Species: H. sapiens (human)
  Tag / fusion protein: 8XHis-tag (N terminal on insert); mCherry (N terminal on insert)
Resource information
  A portion of this plasmid was derived from a plasmid made by: Modified from Addgene #83356
Terms and licenses: Academic/Nonprofit Terms; Industry Terms: Not Available to Industry
How to cite: pMXs-8XHis-mCherry-Omp25 was a gift from Jared Rutter (Addgene plasmid # 236399 ; http://n2t.net/addgene:236399 ; RRID:Addgene_236399)
