[The description below was written by a language model from this plasmid's Addgene catalogue record and pLannotate feature annotations shown in this document.]
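Description:
pMXs-8XHis-mCherry-Omp25 is a Moloney murine leukemia virus-based retroviral expression vector built on the pMXs backbone for stable gene delivery into mammalian cells. In bacteria it is maintained through a high-copy ColE1/pUC-type origin and selected with ampicillin via the β-lactamase gene and its own promoter. The annotated 6.5 kb sequence contains the retroviral elements needed for packaging and integration: a 5′ MMLV LTR, the MMLV packaging signal plus a fragment of the MESV Ψ, a truncated gag lacking its start codon, a pol segment carrying the splice acceptor, and a 3′ LTR region. No separate internal promoter is annotated, so expression of the payload is presumably driven from the 5′ LTR, as is usual for pMXs vectors.

The payload is a fusion protein consisting of an N-terminal polyhistidine tag (catalogued as 8XHis; the annotation tool matched it as a 7xHis feature), mCherry, and a short C-terminal fragment of Omp25 (Synj2bp). This short fragment is consistent with the Omp25 tail-anchor commonly used to target proteins to the outer mitochondrial membrane, which would leave the His tag and red fluorescent protein facing the cytosol. The catalogue lists the insert species as human, whereas the feature table's best match for the fragment is the rat protein. Downstream, an EMCV IRES links the fusion to blasticidin S deaminase on the same transcript, so blasticidin selection enriches for transduced cells expressing the tag.

The stated purpose is an elutable MitoTag affinity-purification system. The His tag provides a handle for capturing and releasing labelled mitochondria, mCherry allows visualisation of them, and the associated work describes a dual-purification approach for isolating mitochondrial subpopulations. Part of the plasmid was derived from an earlier deposited construct.
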