Features (pLannotate 1.2.2; 16 found; start..end, strand, type, name):
      1..589     +  rep_origin     ori: high-copy-number ColE1/pMB1/pBR322/pUC origin of replication
    772..824     +  CDS            lacI (fragment): lac repressor; lacI; The lac repressor binds to the lac operator to inhibit transcription in E. coli. This inhibition can be relieved by adding lactose or isopropyl-β-D-thiogalactopyranoside (IPTG).
    890..1359    -  LTR            LTR: long terminal repeat from Moloney murine leukemia virus
   1360..1481    -  LTR            3' LTR (ΔU3) (fragment): self-inactivating 3' long terminal repeat (LTR) from Moloney murine leukemia virus
   1530..1919    -  CDS            BSD: blasticidin S deaminase; Aspergillus terreus BSD; confers resistance to blasticidin
   1939..2401    -  misc_feature   IRES: internal ribosome entry site (IRES) of the encephalomyocarditis virus (EMCV)
   2546..2656    -  CDS            Synj2bp (fragment): SYJ2B_RAT - Also known as Omp25. Experimental evidence at protein level: Swiss-Prot protein existence level 1. Regulates endocytosis of activin type 2 receptor kinases through the Ral/RALBP1-dependent pathway and may be involved in suppression of activin-induced signal transduction. From Rattus norvegicus (Rat).
   2663..3367    -  CDS            mCherry: mCherry is a basic (constitutively fluorescent) red fluorescent protein published in 2004, derived from Discosoma sp.. It is reported to be a very rapidly-maturing monomer with low acid sensitivity.
   3383..3403    -  CDS            7xHis: 6xHis affinity tag
   3468..3842    -  misc_feature   pol region: Moloney murine leukemia virus (MMLV) pol region containing the splice acceptor site
   3852..4268    -  CDS            gag (truncated): truncated Moloney murine leukemia virus (MMLV) gag gene lacking the start codon
   4345..4433    -  misc_feature   MESV Ψ (fragment): packaging signal of murine embryonic stem cell virus
   4485..4684    -  misc_feature   MMLV Ψ: packaging signal of Moloney murine leukemia virus (MMLV)
   4747..5340    -  LTR            LTR: long terminal repeat from Moloney murine leukemia virus
   5370..5474    +  promoter       AmpR promoter: bla
   5475..6335    +  CDS            AmpR: β-lactamase; bla; confers resistance to ampicillin, carbenicillin, and related antibiotics
>Addgene plasmid #236399 | pMXs-8XHis-mCherry-Omp25 | addgene full sequence | sequence record 472857 | Addgene NGS Result
TTGAGATCCTTTTTTTCTGCGCGTAATCTGCTGCTTGCAAACAAAAAAACCACCGCTACCAGCGGTGGTT
TGTTTGCCGGATCAAGAGCTACCAACTCTTTTTCCGAAGGTAACTGGCTTCAGCAGAGCGCAGATACCAA
ATACTGTTCTTCTAGTGTAGCCGTAGTTAGGCCACCACTTCAAGAACTCTGTAGCACCGCCTACATACCT
CGCTCTGCTAATCCTGTTACCAGTGGCTGCTGCCAGTGGCGATAAGTCGTGTCTTACCGGGTTGGACTCA
AGACGATAGTTACCGGATAAGGCGCAGCGGTCGGGCTGAACGGGGGGTTCGTGCACACAGCCCAGCTTGG
AGCGAACGACCTACACCGAACTGAGATACCTACAGCGTGAGCTATGAGAAAGCGCCACGCTTCCCGAAGG
GAGAAAGGCGGACAGGTATCCGGTAAGCGGCAGGGTCGGAACAGGAGAGCGCACGAGGGAGCTTCCAGGG
GGAAACGCCTGGTATCTTTATAGTCCTGTCGGGTTTCGCCACCTCTGACTTGAGCGTCGATTTTTGTGAT
GCTCGTCAGGGGGGCGGAGCCTATGGAAAAACGCCAGCAACGCGGCCTTTTTACGGTTCCTGGCCTTTTG
CTGGCCTTTTGCTCACATGTTCTTTCCTGCGTTATCCCCTGATTCTGTGGATAACCGTATTACCGCCTTT
GAGTGAGCTGATACCGCTCGCCGCAGCCGAACGACCGAGCGCAGCGAGTCAGTGAGCGAGGAAGCGGAAG
AGCGCCCAATACGCAAACCGCCTCTCCCCGCGCGTTGGCCGATTCATTAATGCAACTATGGCCATTTAAT
GTAAATACTTAAGAAAAAAAACCAAATTAATTTTGATACATGCTGCATGTGAAAGACCCCCGCTGACGGG
TAGTCAATCACTCAGAGGAGACCCTCCCAAGGAACAGCGAGACCACAAGTCGGATGCAACTGCAAGAGGG
TTTATTGGATACACGGGTACCCGGGCGACTCAGTCAATCGGAGGACTGGCGCCCCGAGTGAGGGGTTGTG
GGCTCTTTTATTGAGCTCGGGGAGCAGAAGCGCGCGAACAGAAGCGAGAAGCGAACTGATTGGTTAGTTC
AAATAAGGCACAGGGTCATTTCAGGTCCTTGGGGCACCCTGGAAACATCTGATGGTTCTCTAGAAACTGC
TGAGGGCTGGACCGCATCTGGGGACCATCTGTTCTTGGCCCTGAGCCGGGGCAGGAACTGCTTACCACAG
ATATCCTGTTTGGCCCATATTCAGCTGTTCCATCTGTTCTTGGCCCTGAGCCGGGGCAGGAACTGCTTAC
CACAGATATCCTGTTTGGCCCATATTCAGCTGTTCCATCTGTTCCTGACCTTGATCTGAACTTCTCTATT
CTCAGTTATGTATTTTTCCATGCCTTGCAAAATGGCGTTACTTAAGCTAGCTTGCCAAACCTACAGGTGG
GGTCTTTCATTCCCCCCTTTTTCTGGAGACTAAATAAAATCTTTTATTTTATCGTCGACTTAGCCCTCCC
ACACATAACCAGAGGGCAGCAATTCACGAATCCCAACTGCCGTCGGCTGTCCATCACTGTCCTTCACTAT
GGCTTTGATCCCAGGATGCAGATCGAGAAGCACCTGTCGGCACCGTCCGCAGGGGCTCAAGATGCCCCTG
TTCTCATTTCCGATCGCGACGATACAAGTCAGGTTGCCAGCTGCCGCAGCAGCAGCAGTGCCCAGCACCA
CGAGTTCTGCACAAGGTCCCCCAGTAAAATGATATACATTGACACCAGTGAAGATGCGGCCGTCGCTAGA
GAGAGCTGCGCTGGCGACGCTGTAGTCTTCAGAGATGGGGATGCTGTTGATTGTAGCCGTTGCTCTTTCA
ATGAGGGTGGATTCTTCTTGAGACAAAGGAACCATGGTTGTGGCCATATTATCATCGTGTTTTTCAAAGG
AAAACCACGTCCCCGTGGTTCGGGGGGCCTAGACGTTTTTTTAACCTCGACTAAACACATGTAAAGCATG
TGCACCGAGGCCCCAGATCAGATCCCATACAATGGGGTACCTTCTGGGCATCCTTCAGCCCCTTGTTGAA
TACGCTTGAGGAGAGCCATTTGACTCTTTCCACAACTATCCAACTCACAACGTGGCACTGGGGTTGTGCC
GCCTTTGCAGGTGTATCTTATACACGTGGCTTTTGGCCGCAGAGGCACCTGTCGCCAGGTGGGGGGTTCC
GCTGCCTGCAAAGGGTCGCTACAGACGTTGTTTGTCTTCAAGAAGCTTCCAGAGGAACTGCTTCCTTCAC
GACATTCAACAGACCTTGCATTCCTTTGGCGAGAGGGGAAAGACCCCTAGGAATGCTCGTCAAGAAGACA
GGGCCAGGTTTCCGGGCCCTCACATTGCCAAAAGACGGCAATATGGTGGAAAATAACATATAGACAAACG
CACACCGGCCTTATTCCAAGCGGCTTCGGCCAGTAACGTTAGGGGGGGGGGAGGGAGAGGGGGGGGGGGG
GCGGAATTTACGTAGCGGCCGCTCAGAGCTGCTTTCGGTATCTCACGAAGGCCCAAACTGCTACCAGGGT
AAGGGCAAACACTGGCAGCAGCACCACAGCTACAGGAACTCCACTAGGCTCTCCGTCGCCTCGATGCCGC
GGCTTGTACAGCTCGTCCATGCCGCCGGTGGAGTGGCGGCCCTCGGCGCGTTCGTACTGTTCCACGATGG
TGTAGTCCTCGTTGTGGGAGGTGATGTCCAACTTGATGTTGACGTTGTAGGCGCCGGGCAGCTGCACGGG
CTTCTTGGCCTTGTAGGTGGTCTTGACCTCAGCGTCGTAGTGGCCGCCGTCCTTCAGCTTCAGCCTCTGC
TTGATCTCGCCCTTCAGGGCGCCGTCCTCGGGGTACATCCGCTCGGAGGAGGCCTCCCAGCCCATGGTCT
TCTTCTGCATTACGGGGCCGTCGGAGGGGAAGTTGGTGCCGCGCAGCTTCACCTTGTAGATGAACTCGCC
GTCCTGCAGGGAGGAGTCCTGGGTCACGGTCACCACGCCGCCGTCCTCGAAGTTCATCACGCGCTCCCAC
TTGAAGCCCTCGGGGAAGGACAGCTTCAAGTAGTCGGGGATGTCGGCGGGGTGCTTCACGTAGGCCTTGG
AGCCGTACATGAACTGAGGGGACAGGATGTCCCAGGCGAAGGGCAGGGGGCCACCCTTGGTCACCTTCAG
CTTGGCGGTCTGGGTGCCCTCGTAGGGGCGGCCCTCGCCCTCGCCCTCGATCTCGAACTCGTGGCCGTTC
ACGGAGCCCTCCATGTGCACCTTGAAGCGCATGAACTCCTTGATGATGGCCATGTTATCCTCCTCGCCCT
TGCTCACGCCGCTCCCTCCGTGATGGTGATGGTGATGGTGATGCTCGAGGCCTGCAGGAATTCCCGTACC
ACCACACTGGGATCCTTAATTAACTAGCTAGATCCGGCAGTCTAGAGGATGGTCCACCCCCGGGGTCGGC
AGCCTTCACGTGGGCGGCGTGTATCCAAGCTGCGATGCCGTCTACTTTGAGGGCGGTGGGGGTGGTCAGC
AGGACTGTGTAAGGTCCTTTCCAGCGAGGTTCTAGGTTCTTAGTCTGGTGTCGGCGGACCCACACTGTGT
CGCCGACTCGGTAAGGGTGAGGTACCACCGGTCGGTCCAGTTGTTCTTGGTAGGCTGCCGCCAGAGGTCT
CCAGACTTCGTGCTGGACTAAGTAGAGAGCCTGTAAGTGAGCTTGGAGAGAGGGGCTGTTAGTAACTCTT
GTCATGTCAGGGTCAGGGAAGTTTACAAGGGGCGGGGGTGCCCCATATAAGATCTCATATGGCCATATGG
GGGCGCCTAGAGAAGGAGTGAGGGCTGGATAAAGGGAGGATCGAGGCGGGGTCGAACGAGGAGGTTCAAG
GGGGAGAGACGGGGCGGATGGAGGAAGAGGAGGCGGAGGCTTAGGGTGTACAAAGGGCTTGACCCAGGGA
GGGGGGTCAAAAGCCAAGGCTTCCCAGGTCACGATGTAGGGGACCTGGTCTGGGTGTCCATGCGGGCCAG
GTGAAAAGACCTTGATCTTAACCTGGGTGATGAGGTCTCGGTTAAAGGTGCCGTCTCGCGGCCATCCGAC
GTTAAAGGTTGGCCATTCTGCAGAGCAGAAGGTAACCCAACGTCTCTTCTTGACATCTACCGACTGGTTG
TGAGCGATCCGCTCGACATCTTTCCAGTGACCTAAGGTCAAACTTAAGGGAGTGGTAACAGTCTGGCCCT
AATTTTCAGACAAATACAGAAACACAGTCAGACAGAGACAACACAGAACGATGCTGCAGCAGACAAGACG
CGCGGCGCGGCTTCGGTCCCAAACCGAAAGCAAAAATTCAGACGGAGGCGGGAACTGTTTTAGGTTCTCG
TCTCCTACCAGAACCACATATCCCTCCTATTAGGGGGGTGCACCAAAGAGTCCAAAACGATCGGGATTTT
TGGACTCAGGTCGGGCCACAAAAACGGCCCCCGAAGTCCCTGGGACGTCTCCCAGGGTTGCGGCCGGGTG
TTCCGAACTCGTCAGTTCCACCACGGGTCCGCCAGATACAGAGCTAGTTAGCTAACTAGTACCGACGCAG
GCGCATAAAATCAGTCATAGACACTAGACAATCGGACAGACACAGATAAGTTGCTGGCCAGCTTACCTCC
CGGTGGTGGGTCGGTGGTCCCTGGGCAGGGGTCTCCCGATCCCGGACGAGCCCCCAAATGAAAGACCCCC
GCTGACGGGTAGTCAATCACTCAGAGGAGACCCTCCCAAGGAACAGCGAGACCACAAGTCGGATGCAACT
GCAAGAGGGTTTATTGGATACACGGGTACCCGGGCGACTCAGTCAATCGGAGGACTGGCGCGCCGAGTGA
GGGGTTGTGGGCTCTTTTATTGAGCTCGGGGAGCAGAAGCGCGCGAACAGAAGCGAGAAGCGAACTGATT
GGTTAGTTCAAATAAGGCACAGGGTCATTTCAGGTCCTTGGGGCACCCTGGAAACATCTGATGGTTCTCT
AGAAACTGCTGAGGGCTGGACCGCATCTGGGGACCATCTGTTCTTGGCCCTGAGCCGGGGCAGGAACTGC
TTACCACAGATATCCTGTTTGGCCCATATTCAGCTGTTCCATCTGTTCTTGGCCCTGAGCCGGGGCAGGA
ACTGCTTACCACAGATATCCTGTTTGGCCCATATTCAGCTGTTCCATCTGTTCCTGACCTTGATCTGAAC
TTTTCTATTCTCAGTTATGTATTTTTCCATGCCTTGCAAAATGGCGTTACTTAAGCTAGCTTGCCAAACC
TACAGGTGGGGTCTTTCATTATGCAGGTGGCACTTTTCGGGGAAATGTGCGCGGAACCCCTATTTGTTTA
TTTTTCTAAATACATTCAAATATGTATCCGCTCATGAGACAATAACCCTGATAAATGCTTCAATAATATT
GAAAAAGGAAGAGTATGAGTATTCAACATTTCCGTGTCGCCCTTATTCCCTTTTTTGCGGCATTTTGCCT
TCCTGTTTTTGCTCACCCAGAAACGCTGGTGAAAGTAAAAGATGCTGAAGATCAGTTGGGTGCACGAGTG
GGTTACATCGAACTGGATCTCAACAGCGGTAAGATCCTTGAGAGTTTTCGCCCCGAAGAACGTTTTCCAA
TGATGAGCACTTTTAAAGTTCTGCTATGTGGCGCGGTATTATCCCGTATTGACGCCGGGCAAGAGCAACT
CGGTCGCCGCATACACTATTCTCAGAATGACTTGGTTGAGTACTCACCAGTCACAGAAAAGCATCTTACG
GATGGCATGACAGTAAGAGAATTATGCAGTGCTGCCATAACCATGAGTGATAACACTGCGGCCAACTTAC
TTCTGACAACGATCGGAGGACCGAAGGAGCTAACCGCTTTTTTGCACAACATGGGGGATCATGTAACTCG
CCTTGATCGTTGGGAACCGGAGCTGAATGAAGCCATACCAAACGACGAGCGTGACACCACGATGCCTGTA
GCAATGGCAACAACGTTGCGCAAACTATTAACTGGCGAACTACTTACTCTAGCTTCCCGGCAACAATTAA
TAGACTGGATGGAGGCGGATAAAGTTGCAGGACCACTTCTGCGCTCGGCCCTTCCGGCTGGCTGGTTTAT
TGCTGATAAATCTGGAGCCGGTGAGCGTGGGTCTCGCGGTATCATTGCAGCACTGGGGCCAGATGGTAAG
CCCTCCCGTATCGTAGTTATCTACACGACGGGGAGTCAGGCAACTATGGATGAACGAAATAGACAGATCG
CTGAGATAGGTGCCTCACTGATTAAGCATTGGTAACTGTCAGACCAAGTTTACTCATATATACTTTAGAT
TGATTTGCGGCCGGCCGCAAAAGGATCTAGGTGAAGATCCTTTTTGATAATCTCATGACCAAAATCCCTT
AACGTGAGTTTTCGTTCCACTGAGCGTCAGACCCCGTAGAAAAGATCAAAGGATCTTC
